>Addgene plasmid #118305 | Flag-Fos S362DS374A | addgene full sequence | sequence record 227805 | Addgene NGS Result
TGAGTAGTGCGCGAGCAAAATTTAAGCTACAACAAGGCAAGGCTTGACCGACAATTGCATGAAGAATCTG
CTTAGGGTTAGGCGTTTTGCGCTGCTTCGCGATGTACGGGCCAGATATACGCGTTGACATTGATTATTGA
CTAGTTATTAATAGTAATCAATTACGGGGTCATTAGTTCATAGCCCATATATGGAGTTCCGCGTTACATA
ACTTACGGTAAATGGCCCGCCTGGCTGACCGCCCAACGACCCCCGCCCATTGACGTCAATAATGACGTAT
GTTCCCATAGTAACGCCAATAGGGACTTTCCATTGACGTCAATGGGTGGAGTATTTACGGTAAACTGCCC
ACTTGGCAGTACATCAAGTGTATCATATGCCAAGTACGCCCCCTATTGACGTCAATGACGGTAAATGGCC
CGCCTGGCATTATGCCCAGTACATGACCTTATGGGACTTTCCTACTTGGCAGTACATCTACGTATTAGTC
ATCGCTATTACCATGGTGATGCGGTTTTGGCAGTACATCAATGGGCGTGGATAGCGGTTTGACTCACGGG
GATTTCCAAGTCTCCACCCCATTGACGTCAATGGGAGTTTGTTTTGGCACCAAAATCAACGGGACTTTCC
AAAATGTCGTAACAACTCCGCCCCATTGACGCAAATGGGCGGTAGGCGTGTACGGTGGGAGGTCTATATA
AGCAGAGCTCTCTGGCTAACTAGAGAACCCACTGCTTACTGGCTTATCGAAATTAATACGACTCACTATA
GGGAGACCCAAGCTTGGTACCGAGCTCGGATCCGCCACCATGGACTACAAGGACGACGATGACAAGGACT
ACAAGGACGACGATGACAAGAATTCTATGATGTTCTCGGGTTTCAACGCCGACTACGAGGCGTCATCCTC
CCGCTGCAGTAGCGCCTCCCCGGCCGGGGACAGCCTTTCCTACTACCATTCCCCAGCCGACTCCTTCTCC
AGCATGGGCTCTCCTGTCAACACACAGGACTTTTGCGCAGATCTGTCCGTCTCTAGTGCCAACTTTATCC
CCACGGTGACAGCCATCTCCACCAGCCCAGACCTGCAGTGGCTGGTGCAGCCCACTCTGGTCTCCTCCGT
GGCCCCATCGCAGACCAGAGCGCCCCATCCTTACGGACTCCCCACCCAGTCTGCTGGGGCTTACGCCAGA
GCGGGAATGGTGAAGACCGTGTCAGGAGGCAGAGCGCAGAGCATCGGCAGAAGGGGCAAAGTAGAGCAGC
TATCTCCTGAAGAGGAAGAGAAACGGAGAATCCGAAGGGAACGGAATAAGATGGCTGCAGCCAAGTGCCG
GAATCGGAGGAGGGAGCTGACAGATACACTCCAAGCGGAGACAGATCAACTTGAAGATGAGAAGTCTGCG
TTGCAGACTGAGATTGCCAATCTGCTGAAAGAGAAGGAAAAACTGGAGTTTATTTTGGCAGCCCACCGAC
CTGCCTGCAAGATCCCCGATGACCTTGGCTTCCCAGAGGAGATGTCTGTGGCCTCCCTGGATTTGACTGG
AGGTCTGCCTGAGGCTTCCACCCCAGAGTCTGAGGAGGCCTTCACCCTGCCCCTTCTCAACGACCCTGAG
CCCAAGCCATCCTTGGAGCCAGTCAAGAGCATCAGCAACGTGGAGCTGAAGGCAGAACCCTTTGATGACT
TCTTGTTTCCGGCATCATCTAGGCCCAGTGGCTCAGAGACCTCCCGCTCTGTGCCAGATGTGGACCTGTC
CGGTTCCTTCTATGCAGCAGACTGGGAGCCTCTGCACAGCAATTCCTTGGGGATGGGGCCCATGGTCACA
GAGCTGGAGCCCCTGTGTACTCCCGTGGTCACCTGTACTCCGGGCTGCACTACTTACACGTCTTCCTTTG
TCTTCACCTACCCTGAAGCTGACTCCTTCCCAAGCTGTGCCGCTGCCCACCGAAAGGGCGACAGCAGCAA
CGAGCCCTCCTCCGACTCCCTGAGCGCACCCACGCTGCTGGCCCTGTGATCTAGAGGGCCCTATTCTATA
GTGTCACCTAAATGCTAGAGCTCGCTGATCAGCCTCGACTGTGCCTTCTAGTTGCCAGCCATCTGTTGTT
TGCCCCTCCCCCGTGCCTTCCTTGACCCTGGAAGGTGCCACTCCCACTGTCCTTTCCTAATAAAATGAGG
AAATTGCATCGCATTGTCTGAGTAGGTGTCATTCTATTCTGGGGGGTGGGGTGGGGCAGGACAGCAAGGG
GGAGGATTGGGAAGACAATAGCAGGCATGCTGGGGATGCGGTGGGCTCTATGGCTTCTGAGGCGGAAAGA
ACCAGCTGGGGCTCTAGGGGGTATCCCC
[124 nt withheld, positions 2339-2462]
C
[91 nt withheld, positions 2464-2554]
A
[49 nt withheld, positions 2556-2604]
CCTTTGACGTTGGAGTCCACGTTCTTT
[37 nt withheld, positions 2632-2668]
ACCCTATCTCGGTCTATTCTTTTGATTTATAAGGGATTTTGCCGATTTCGGCCTATTGGTTAAAAAATGA
GCTGATTTAACAAAAATTTAACGCGAATTAATTCTGTGGAATGTGTGTCAGTTAGGGTGTGGAAAGTCCC
CAGGCTCCCCAGCAGGCAGAAGTATGCAAAGCATGCATCTCAATTAGTCAGCAACCAGGTGTGGAAAGTC
CCCAGGCTCCCCAGCAGGCAGAAGTATGCAAAGCATGCATCTCAATTAGTCAGCAACCATAGTCCCGCCC
CTAACTCCGCCCATCCCGCCCCTAACTCCGCCCAGTTCCGCCCATTCTCCGCCCCATGGCTGACTAATTT
TTTTTATTTATGCAGAGGCCGAGGCCGCCTCTGCCTCTGAGCTATTCCAGAAGTAGTGAGGAGGCTTTTT
TGGAGGCCTAGGCTTTTGCAAAAAGCTCCCGGGAGCTTGTATATCCATTTTCGGATCTGATCAAGAGACA
GGATGAGGATCGTTTCGCATGATTGAACAAGATGGATTGCACGCAGGTTCTCCGGCCGCTTGGGTGGAGA
GGCTATTCGGCTATGACTGGGCACAACAGACAATCGGCTGCTCTGATGCCGCCGTGTTCCGGCTGTCAGC
GCAGGGGCGCCCGGTTCTTTTTGTCAAGACCGACCTGTCCGGTGCCCTGAATGAACTGCAGGACGAGGCA
GCGCGGCTATCGTGGCTGGCCACGACGGGCGTTCCTTGCGCAGCTGTGCTCGACGTTGTCACTGAAGCGG
GAAGGGACTGGCTGCTATTGGGCGAAGTGCCGGGGCAGGATCTCCTGTCATCTCACCTTGCTCCTGCCGA
GAAAGTATCCATCATGGCTGATGCAATGCGGCGGCTGCATACGCTTGATCCGGCTACCTGCCCATTCGAC
CACCAAGCGAAACATCGCATCGAGCGAGCACGTACTCGGATGGAAGCCGGTCTTGTCGATCAGGATGATC
TGGACGAAGAGCATCAGGGGCTCGCGCCAGCCGAACTGTTCGCCAGGCTCAAGGCGCGCATGCCCGACGG
CGAGGATCTCGTCGTGACCCATGGCGATGCCTGCTTGCCGAATATCATGGTGGAAAATGGCCGCTTTTCT
GGATTCATCGACTGTGGCCGGCTGGGTGTGGCGGACCGCTATCAGGACATAGCGTTGGCTACCCGTGATA
TTGCTGAAGAGCTTGGCGGCGAATGGGCTGACCGCTTCCTCGTGCTTTACGGTATCGCCGCTCCCGATTC
GCAGCGCATCGCCTTCTATCGCCTTCTTGACGAGTTCTTCTGAGCGGGACTCTGGGGTTCGAAATGACCG
ACCAAGCGACGCCCAACCTGCCATCACGAGATTTCGATTCCACCGCCGCCTTCTATGAAAGGTTGGGCTT
CGGAATCGTTTTCCGGGACGCCGGCTGGATGATCCTCCAGCGCGGGGATCTCATGCTGGAGTTCTTCGCC
CACCCCAACTTGTTTATTGCAGCTTATAATGGTTACAAATAAAGCAATAGCATCACAAATTTCACAAATA
AAGCATTTTTTTCACTGCATTCTAGTTGTGGTTTGTCCAAACTCATCAATGTATCTTATCATGTCTGTAT
ACCGTCGACCTCTAGCTAGAGCTTGGCGTAATCATGGTCATAGCTGTTTCCTGTGTGAAATTGTTATCCG
CTCACAATTCCACACAACATACGAGCCGGAAGCATAAAGTGTAAAGCCTGGGGTGCCTAATGAGTGAGCT
AACTCACATTAATTGCGTTGCGCTCACTGCCCGCTTTCCAGTCGGGAAACCTGTCGTGCCAGCTGCATTA
ATGAATCGGCCAACGCGCGGGGAGAGGCGGTTTGCGTATTGGGCGCTCTTCCGCTTCCTCGCTCACTGAC
TCGCTGCGCTCGGTCGTTCGGCTGCGGCGAGCGGTATCAGCTCACTCAAAGGCGGTAATACGGTTATCCA
CAGAATCAGGGGATAACGCAGGAAAGAACATGTGAGCAAAAGGCCAGCAAAAGGCCAGGAACCGTAAAAA
GGCCGCGTTGCTGGCGTTTTTCCATAGGCTCCGCCCCCCTGACGAGCATCACAAAAATCGACGCTCAAGT
CAGAGGTGGCGAAACCCGACAGGACTATAAAGATACCAGGCGTTTCCCCCTGGAAGCTCCCTCGTGCGCT
CTCCTGTTCCGACCCTGCCGCTTACCGGATACCTGTCCGCCTTTCTCCCTTCGGGAAGCGTGGCGCTTTC
TCATAGCTCACGCTGTAGGTATCTCAGTTCGGTGTAGGTCGTTCGCTCCAAGCTGGGCTGTGTGCACGAA
CCCCCCGTTCAGCCCGACCGCTGCGCCTTATCCGGTAACTATCGTCTTGAGTCCAACCCGGTAAGACACG
ACTTATCGCCACTGGCAGCAGCCACTGGTAACAGGATTAGCAGAGCGAGGTATGTAGGCGGTGCTACAGA
GTTCTTGAAGTGGTGGCCTAACTACGGCTACACTAGAAGAACAGTATTTGGTATCTGCGCTCTGCTGAAG
CCAGTTACCTTCGGAAAAAGAGTTGGTAGCTCTTGATCCGGCAAACAAACCACCGCTGGTAGCGGTGGTT
TTTTTGTTTGCAAGCAGCAGATTACGCGCAGAAAAAAAGGATCTCAAGAAGATCCTTTGATCTTTTCTAC
GGGGTCTGACGCTCAGTGGAACGAAAACTCACGTTAAGGGATTTTGGTCATGAGATTATCAAAAAGGATC
TTCACCTAGATCCTTTTAAATTAAAAATGAAGTTTTAAATCAATCTAAAGTATATATGAGTAAACTTGGT
CTGACAGTTACCAATGCTTAATCAGTGAGGCACCTATCTCAGCGATCTGTCTATTTCGTTCATCCATAGT
TGCCTGACTCCCCGTCGTGTAGATAACTACGATACGGGAGGGCTTACCATCTGGCCCCAGTGCTGCAATG
ATACCGCGAGACCCACGCTCACCGGCTCCAGATTTATCAGCAATAAACCAGCCAGCCGGAAGGGCCGAGC
GCAGAAGTGGTCCTGCAACTTTATCCGCCTCCATCCAGTCTATTAATTGTTGCCGGGAAGCTAGAGTAAG
TAGTTCGCCAGTTAATAGTTTGCGCAACGTTGTTGCCATTGCTACAGGCATCGTGGTGTCACGCTCGTCG
TTTGGTATGGCTTCATTCAGCTCCGGTTCCCAACGATCAAGGCGAGTTACATGATCCCCCATGTTGTGCA
AAAAAGCGGTTAGCTCCTTCGGTCCTCCGATCGTTGTCAGAAGTAAGTTGGCCGCAGTGTTATCACTCAT
GGTTATGGCAGCACTGCATAATTCTCTTACTGTCATGCCATCCGTAAGATGCTTTTCTGTGACTGGTGAG
TACTCAACCAAGTCATTCTGAGAATAGTGTATGCGGCGACCGAGTTGCTCTTGCCCGGCGTCAATACGGG
ATAATACCGCGCCACATAGCAGAACTTTAAAAGTGCTCATCATTGGAAAACGTTCTTCGGGGCGAAAACT
CTCAAGGATCTTACCGCTGTTGAGATCCAGTTCGATGTAACCCACTCGTGCACCCAACTGATCTTCAGCA
TCTTTTACTTTCACCAGCGTTTCTGGGTGAGCAAAAACAGGAAGGCAAAATGCCGCAAAAAAGGGAATAA
GGGCGACACGGAAATGTTGAATACTCATACTCTTCCTTTTTCAATATTATTGAAGCATTTATCAGGGTTA
TTGTCTCATGAGCGGATACATATTTGAATGTATTTAGAAAAATAAACAAATAGGGGTTCCGCGCACATTT
CCCCGAAAAGTGCCACCTGACGTCGACGGATCGGGAGATCTCCCGATCCCCTATGGTGCACTCTCAGTAC
AATCTGCTCTGATGCCGCATAGTTAAGCCAGTATCTGCTCCCTGCTTGTGTGTTGGAGGTCGC
Features (pLannotate 1.2.2; 23 found; start..end, strand, type, name):
    126..505     +  enhancer       CMV enhancer: human cytomegalovirus immediate early enhancer
    506..709     +  promoter       CMV promoter: human cytomegalovirus (CMV) immediate early promoter
    705..738     +  LTR            5' LTR (truncated) (fragment): truncated 5' long terminal repeat (LTR) from HIV-1
    754..772     +  promoter       T7 promoter: promoter for bacteriophage T7 RNA polymerase
    816..836     +  CDS            FLAG (fragment): FLAG® epitope tag, followed by an enterokinase cleavage site
    840..860     +  CDS            FLAG (fragment): FLAG® epitope tag, followed by an enterokinase cleavage site
    867..2006    +  CDS            Fos: FOS_MOUSE - Experimental evidence at protein level: Swiss-Prot protein existence level 1. Nuclear phosphoprotein which forms a tight but non-covalently linked complex with the JUN/AP-1 transcription factor. On TGF-beta activation, forms a multimeric SMAD3/SMAD4/JUN/FOS complex, at the AP1/SMAD-binding site to regulate TGF-beta-mediated signaling (By similarity). Has a critical function in regulating the development of cells destined to form and maintain the skeleton. It is thought to have an important role in signal transduction, cell proliferation and differentiation. In growing cells, activa
   2025..2043    -  promoter       SP6 promoter: promoter for bacteriophage SP6 RNA polymerase
   2069..2293    +  polyA_signal   bGH poly(A) signal: bovine growth hormone polyadenylation signal
   2297..2318    +  promoter       SV40 promoter (fragment): SV40 enhancer and early promoter
   2339..2767    +  rep_origin     f1 ori (sequence partly withheld): f1 bacteriophage origin of replication; arrow indicates direction of (+) strand synthesis
   2781..3110    +  promoter       SV40 promoter: SV40 enhancer and early promoter
   3177..3968    +  CDS            neo: KKA2_KLEPN - Also known as kan, nptII. Experimental evidence at protein level: Swiss-Prot protein existence level 1. Resistance to kanamycin, neomycin, paromomycin, ribostamycin, butirosin and gentamicin B. From Klebsiella pneumoniae.
   3992..4150    +  CDS            ble (fragment): BLE_KLEPN - Experimental evidence at protein level: Swiss-Prot protein existence level 1. Binding protein with a strong affinity to the bleomycin family of antibiotics. Binds to CL990; an antimitotic-antibiotic compound. From Klebsiella pneumoniae.
   4145..4266    +  polyA_signal   SV40 poly(A) signal: SV40 polyadenylation signal
   4339..4355    -  protein_bind   lac operator: The lac repressor binds to the lac operator to inhibit transcription in E. coli. This inhibition can be relieved by adding lactose or isopropyl-β-D-thiogalactopyranoside (IPTG). lac repressor encoded by lacI
   4363..4393    -  promoter       lac promoter: promoter for the E. coli lac operon
   4408..4429    -  protein_bind   CAP binding site: CAP binding activates transcription in the presence of cAMP. E. coli catabolite activator protein
   4442..4534    -  CDS            lacI (fragment): lac repressor; lacI; The lac repressor binds to the lac operator to inhibit transcription in E. coli. This inhibition can be relieved by adding lactose or isopropyl-β-D-thiogalactopyranoside (IPTG).
   4717..5305    -  rep_origin     ori: high-copy-number ColE1/pMB1/pBR322/pUC origin of replication
   5476..6336    -  CDS            AmpR: β-lactamase; bla; confers resistance to ampicillin, carbenicillin, and related antibiotics
   6337..6441    -  promoter       AmpR promoter: bla
   6500..6552    -  misc_feature   bom (fragment): basis of mobility region from pBR322
