[The description below was written by a language model from this plasmid's Addgene catalogue record and pLannotate feature annotations shown in this document.]
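Description:
Flag-Fos S362DS374A is a mammalian expression plasmid built on the pcDNA3 backbone that drives expression of an N-terminally FLAG-tagged mouse c-Fos carrying two point substitutions, S362D and S374A. The roughly 6.6 kb plasmid is propagated in E. coli at high copy from a ColE1/pUC-type origin under ampicillin selection (AmpR with its bla promoter). It also carries an f1 origin, which permits single-stranded DNA production. For selection in mammalian cells, an SV40 early promoter drives the neomycin phosphotransferase gene, terminated by an SV40 polyadenylation signal, allowing G418 selection of stable transfectants.

The expression cassette consists of the human CMV immediate-early enhancer and promoter, followed by a T7 promoter, the FLAG epitope sequence supplied by the modified backbone (the annotation detects two adjacent partial FLAG matches), and the Fos coding sequence of about 1.14 kb, which was inserted between EcoRI and XbaI sites. An SP6 promoter in the reverse orientation and the bovine growth hormone polyadenylation signal lie downstream. The flanking T7 and SP6 promoters can serve for in vitro transcription or as sequencing primer sites. The mutations were introduced by site-directed mutagenesis. By general convention, aspartate substitution mimics phosphorylation and alanine blocks it, so this variant pairs a phosphomimetic change at residue 362 with a non-phosphorylatable residue at 374. The associated study concerned ERK-dependent stabilization and transactivation of c-Fos in PC12 cells, which is consistent with using this construct to dissect how these C-terminal serines affect c-Fos behaviour. The FLAG tag allows detection or immunoprecipitation of the exogenous protein. A few short annotated fragments, such as the HIV-1 LTR, ble and lacI matches, appear to be incidental backbone remnants rather than functional elements.
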