Addgene plasmid #118305: Flag-Fos S362DS374A
Purpose: Expression of mous C-Fos
Depositing lab: Philip Stork. Depositing organization: Oregon Health & Science University. Publication: Sustained activation of extracellular signal-regulated kinase by nerve growth factor regulates c-fos protein stabilization and transactivation in PC12 cells. Pellegrino MJ, Stork PJ. J Neurochem. 2006 Dec;99(6):1480-93. doi: 10.1111/j.1471-4159.2006.04250.x. PubMed 17223854.
Backbone
  Vector backbone: pcDNA3
  Backbone manufacturer: invitrogen
  Vector type: Mammalian Expression
Growth in bacteria
  Bacterial resistance: Ampicillin, 100 μg/mL
  Growth temperature: 37°C
  Growth strain: DH5alpha
  Copy number: High Copy
Gene/Insert
  Gene/Insert name: C-Fos S362DS374A
  Species: M. musculus (mouse)
  Insert size (bp): 1143
  Mutation: S362DS374A
  Entrez Gene: Fos (a.k.a. D12Rfj1, c-fos, cFos)
  Tag / fusion protein: Flag (N terminal on backbone)
  Cloning method: Restriction Enzyme; 5′ cloning site EcoRI (unknown if destroyed); 3′ cloning site XbaI (unknown if destroyed)
  Sequencing primers: 5′ CMV
Terms and licenses: Academic/Nonprofit Terms; Industry Terms: Not Available to Industry
Depositor comments: site directed mutagenesis. Fos constructs were subcloned into pcDNA3 containing Flag epitope with EcoRI and Xba.
How to cite: Flag-Fos S362DS374A was a gift from Philip Stork (Addgene plasmid # 118305 ; http://n2t.net/addgene:118305 ; RRID:Addgene_118305)
